>Addgene plasmid #111933 | pEGFP-N1-IL6 | addgene full sequence | sequence record 213785 | Addgene NGS Result
AAAAGATCAAAGGATCTTCTTGAGATCCTTTTTTTCTGCGCGTAATCTGCTGCTTGCAAACAAAAAAACC
ACCGCTACCAGCGGTGGTTTGTTTGCCGGATCAAGAGCTACCAACTCTTTTTCCGAAGGTAACTGGCTTC
AGCAGAGCGCAGATACCAAATACTGTTCTTCTAGTGTAGCCGTAGTTAGGCCACCACTTCAAGAACTCTG
TAGCACCGCCTACATACCTCGCTCTGCTAATCCTGTTACCAGTGGCTGCTGCCAGTGGCGATAAGTCGTG
TCTTACCGGGTTGGACTCAAGACGATAGTTACCGGATAAGGCGCAGCGGTCGGGCTGAACGGGGGGTTCG
TGCACACAGCCCAGCTTGGAGCGAACGACCTACACCGAACTGAGATACCTACAGCGTGAGCTATGAGAAA
GCGCCACGCTTCCCGAAGGGAGAAAGGCGGACAGGTATCCGGTAAGCGGCAGGGTCGGAACAGGAGAGCG
CACGAGGGAGCTTCCAGGGGGAAACGCCTGGTATCTTTATAGTCCTGTCGGGTTTCGCCACCTCTGACTT
GAGCGTCGATTTTTGTGATGCTCGTCAGGGGGGCGGAGCCTATGGAAAAACGCCAGCAACGCGGCCTTTT
TACGGTTCCTGGCCTTTTGCTGGCCTTTTGCTCACATGTTCTTTCCTGCGTTATCCCCTGATTCTGTGGA
TAACCGTATTACCGCCATGCATTAGTTATTAATAGTAATCAATTACGGGGTCATTAGTTCATAGCCCATA
TATGGAGTTCCGCGTTACATAACTTACGGTAAATGGCCCGCCTGGCTGACCGCCCAACGACCCCCGCCCA
TTGACGTCAATAATGACGTATGTTCCCATAGTAACGCCAATAGGGACTTTCCATTGACGTCAATGGGTGG
AGTATTTACGGTAAACTGCCCACTTGGCAGTACATCAAGTGTATCATATGCCAAGTACGCCCCCTATTGA
CGTCAATGACGGTAAATGGCCCGCCTGGCATTATGCCCAGTACATGACCTTATGGGACTTTCCTACTTGG
CAGTACATCTACGTATTAGTCATCGCTATTACCATGGTGATGCGGTTTTGGCAGTACATCAATGGGCGTG
GATAGCGGTTTGACTCACGGGGATTTCCAAGTCTCCACCCCATTGACGTCAATGGGAGTTTGTTTTGGCA
CCAAAATCAACGGGACTTTCCAAAATGTCGTAACAACTCCGCCCCATTGACGCAAATGGGCGGTAGGCGT
GTACGGTGGGAGGTCTATATAAGCAGAGCTGGTTTAGTGAACCGTCAGATCCGCTAGCGCTACCGGACTC
AGATCTCGAGATGAACAGCTTCAGCACCAGCGCCTTCGGCCCCGTGGCCTTCAGCCTGGGCCTGCTGCTG
GTGCTGCCCGCCGCCTTCCCCGCCCCCGTGCCCCCCGGCGAGGACAGCAAGGACGTGGCCGCCCCCCACC
GCCAGCCCCTGACCAGCAGCGAGCGCATCGACAAGCAGATCCGCTACATCCTGGACGGCATCAGCGCCCT
GCGCAAGGAGACCTGCAACAAGAGCAACATGTGCGAGAGCAGCAAGGAGGCCCTGGCCGAGAACAACCTG
AACCTGCCCAAGATGGCCGAGAAGGACGGCTGCTTCCAGAGCGGCTTCAACGAGGAGACCTGCCTGGTGA
AGATCATCACCGGCCTGCTGGAGTTCGAGGTGTACCTGGAGTACCTGCAGAACCGCTTCGAGAGCAGCGA
GGAGCAGGCCCGCGCCGTGCAGATGAGCACCAAGGTGCTGATCCAGTTCCTGCAGAAGAAGGCCAAGAAC
CTGGACGCCATCACCACCCCCGACCCCACCACCAACGCCAGCCTGCTGACCAAGCTGCAGGCCCAGAACC
AGTGGCTGCAGGACATGACCACCCACCTGATCCTGCGCAGCTTCAAGGAGTTCCTGCAGAGCAGCCTGCG
CGCCCTGCGCCAGATGGATCCACCGGTCGCCACCATGGTGAGCAAGGGCGAGGAGCTGTTCACCGGGGTG
GTGCCCATCCTGGTCGAGCTGGACGGCGACGTAAACGGCCACAAGTTCAGCGTGTCCGGCGAGGGCGAGG
GCGATGCCACCTACGGCAAGCTGACCCTGAAGTTCATCTGCACCACCGGCAAGCTGCCCGTGCCCTGGCC
CACCCTCGTGACCACCCTGACCTACGGCGTGCAGTGCTTCAGCCGCTACCCCGACCACATGAAGCAGCAC
GACTTCTTCAAGTCCGCCATGCCCGAAGGCTACGTCCAGGAGCGCACCATCTTCTTCAAGGACGACGGCA
ACTACAAGACCCGCGCCGAGGTGAAGTTCGAGGGCGACACCCTGGTGAACCGCATCGAGCTGAAGGGCAT
CGACTTCAAGGAGGACGGCAACATCCTGGGGCACAAGCTGGAGTACAACTACAACAGCCACAACGTCTAT
ATCATGGCCGACAAGCAGAAGAACGGCATCAAGGTGAACTTCAAGATCCGCCACAACATCGAGGACGGCA
GCGTGCAGCTCGCCGACCACTACCAGCAGAACACCCCCATCGGCGACGGCCCCGTGCTGCTGCCCGACAA
CCACTACCTGAGCACCCAGTCCGCCCTGAGCAAAGACCCCAACGAGAAGCGCGATCACATGGTCCTGCTG
GAGTTCGTGACCGCCGCCGGGATCACTCTCGGCATGGACGAGCTGTACAAGTAAAGCGGCCGCGACTCTA
GATCATAATCAGCCATACCACATTTGTAGAGGTTTTACTTGCTTTAAAAAACCTCCCACACCTCCCCCTG
AACCTGAAACATAAAATGAATGCAATTGTTGTTGTTAACTTGTTTATTGCAGCTTATAATGGTTACAAAT
AAAGCAATAGCATCACAAATTTCACAAATAAAGCATTTTTTTCACTGCATTCTAGTTGTGGTTTGTCCAA
ACTCATCAATGTATCTTAAGGCGTAAATTGTAAGCGTTAATATTTTGTTAAAATTCGCGTTAAATTTTTG
TTAAATCAGCTCATTTTTTAACCAATAGGCCGAAATCGGCAAAATCCCTTATAAATCAAAAGAATAGACC
GAGATAGGGT
[37 nt withheld, positions 3091-3127]
AAAGAACGTGGACTCCAACGTCAAAGG
[49 nt withheld, positions 3155-3203]
T
[91 nt withheld, positions 3205-3295]
G
[124 nt withheld, positions 3297-3420]
CAGGTGGCACTTTTCGGGGAAATGTGCGCGGAACCCCTATTTGTTTATTTTTCTAAATACATTCAAATAT
GTATCCGCTCATGAGACAATAACCCTGATAAATGCTTCAATAATATTGAAAAAGGAAGAGTCCTGAGGCG
GAAAGAACCAGCTGTGGAATGTGTGTCAGTTAGGGTGTGGAAAGTCCCCAGGCTCCCCAGCAGGCAGAAG
TATGCAAAGCATGCATCTCAATTAGTCAGCAACCAGGTGTGGAAAGTCCCCAGGCTCCCCAGCAGGCAGA
AGTATGCAAAGCATGCATCTCAATTAGTCAGCAACCATAGTCCCGCCCCTAACTCCGCCCATCCCGCCCC
TAACTCCGCCCAGTTCCGCCCATTCTCCGCCCCATGGCTGACTAATTTTTTTTATTTATGCAGAGGCCGA
GGCCGCCTCGGCCTCTGAGCTATTCCAGAAGTAGTGAGGAGGCTTTTTTGGAGGCCTAGGCTTTTGCAAA
GATCGATCAAGAGACAGGATGAGGATCGTTTCGCATGATTGAACAAGATGGATTGCACGCAGGTTCTCCG
GCCGCTTGGGTGGAGAGGCTATTCGGCTATGACTGGGCACAACAGACAATCGGCTGCTCTGATGCCGCCG
TGTTCCGGCTGTCAGCGCAGGGGCGCCCGGTTCTTTTTGTCAAGACCGACCTGTCCGGTGCCCTGAATGA
ACTGCAAGACGAGGCAGCGCGGCTATCGTGGCTGGCCACGACGGGCGTTCCTTGCGCAGCTGTGCTCGAC
GTTGTCACTGAAGCGGGAAGGGACTGGCTGCTATTGGGCGAAGTGCCGGGGCAGGATCTCCTGTCATCTC
ACCTTGCTCCTGCCGAGAAAGTATCCATCATGGCTGATGCAATGCGGCGGCTGCATACGCTTGATCCGGC
TACCTGCCCATTCGACCACCAAGCGAAACATCGCATCGAGCGAGCACGTACTCGGATGGAAGCCGGTCTT
GTCGATCAGGATGATCTGGACGAAGAGCATCAGGGGCTCGCGCCAGCCGAACTGTTCGCCAGGCTCAAGG
CGAGCATGCCCGACGGCGAGGATCTCGTCGTGACCCATGGCGATGCCTGCTTGCCGAATATCATGGTGGA
AAATGGCCGCTTTTCTGGATTCATCGACTGTGGCCGGCTGGGTGTGGCGGACCGCTATCAGGACATAGCG
TTGGCTACCCGTGATATTGCTGAAGAGCTTGGCGGCGAATGGGCTGACCGCTTCCTCGTGCTTTACGGTA
TCGCCGCTCCCGATTCGCAGCGCATCGCCTTCTATCGCCTTCTTGACGAGTTCTTCTGAGCGGGACTCTG
GGGTTCGAAATGACCGACCAAGCGACGCCCAACCTGCCATCACGAGATTTCGATTCCACCGCCGCCTTCT
ATGAAAGGTTGGGCTTCGGAATCGTTTTCCGGGACGCCGGCTGGATGATCCTCCAGCGCGGGGATCTCAT
GCTGGAGTTCTTCGCCCACCCTAGGGGGAGGCTAACTGAAACACGGAAGGAGACAATACCGGAAGGAACC
CGCGCTATGACGGCAATAAAAAGACAGAATAAAACGCACGGTGTTGGGTCGTTTGTTCATAAACGCGGGG
TTCGGTCCCAGGGCTGGCACTCTGTCGATACCCCACCGAGACCCCATTGGGGCCAATACGCCCGCGTTTC
TTCCTTTTCCCCACCCCACCCCCCAAGTTCGGGTGAAGGCCCAGGGCTCGCAGCCAACGTCGGGGCGGCA
GGCCCTGCCATAGCCTCAGGTTACTCATATATACTTTAGATTGATTTAAAACTTCATTTTTAATTTAAAA
GGATCTAGGTGAAGATCCTTTTTGATAATCTCATGACCAAAATCCCTTAACGTGAGTTTTCGTTCCACTG
AGCGTCAGACCCCGTAG
Features (pLannotate 1.2.2; 15 found; start..end, strand, type, name):
     20..608     +  rep_origin     ori: high-copy-number ColE1/pMB1/pBR322/pUC origin of replication
    783..1086    +  enhancer       CMV enhancer: human cytomegalovirus immediate early enhancer
   1087..1290    +  promoter       CMV promoter: human cytomegalovirus (CMV) immediate early promoter
   1313..1340    +  misc_feature   MCS (fragment): multiple cloning site
   1341..1976    +  CDS            IL6: IL6_HUMAN - Also known as IFNB2. Experimental evidence at protein level: Swiss-Prot protein existence level 1. Acts as an essential factor in bone homeostasis and on vessels directly or indirectly by induction of VEGF, resulting in increased angiogenesis activity and vascular permeability (PubMed:17075861, PubMed:12794819). Induces, through 'trans-signaling' and synergistically with IL1B and TNF, the production of VEGF (PubMed:12794819). Involved in metabolic controls, is discharged into the bloodstream after muscle contraction increasing lipolysis and improving insulin resistance (PubMed:2082
   1995..2714    +  CDS            EGFP: the original enhanced GFP (Yang et al., 1996) mammalian codon-optimized
   2731..2814    +  CDS            large T antigen (fragment): large T antigen from SV40 (simian virus 40)
   2837..2958    +  polyA_signal   SV40 poly(A) signal: SV40 polyadenylation signal
   2992..3420    -  rep_origin     f1 ori (sequence partly withheld): f1 bacteriophage origin of replication; arrow indicates direction of (+) strand synthesis
   3447..3551    +  promoter       AmpR promoter: bla
   3553..3910    +  promoter       SV40 promoter: SV40 enhancer and early promoter
   3945..4739    +  CDS            NeoR/KanR: aminoglycoside phosphotransferase from Tn5; aph(3')-II (or nptII); confers resistance to neomycin, kanamycin, and G418 (Geneticin®)
   4760..4912    +  CDS            ble (fragment): BLE_KLEPN - Experimental evidence at protein level: Swiss-Prot protein existence level 1. Binding protein with a strong affinity to the bleomycin family of antibiotics. Binds to CL990; an antimitotic-antibiotic compound. From Klebsiella pneumoniae.
   4971..5018    +  polyA_signal   HSV TK poly(A) signal: herpes simplex virus thymidine kinase polyadenylation signal (Cole and Stacy, 1985)
   5109..5125    -  polyA_signal   bGH poly(A) signal (fragment): bovine growth hormone polyadenylation signal
