[The description below was written by a language model from this plasmid's Addgene catalogue record and pLannotate feature annotations shown in this document.]
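Description:
pEGFP-N1-IL6 is a mammalian expression plasmid of about 5.3 kb, built on the Clontech pEGFP-N1 backbone, that produces human interleukin-6 fused at its C terminus to EGFP. The IL6 coding sequence is a synthetic gene, codon optimized for human cells, inserted between the XhoI and BamHI sites of the multiple cloning site, both of which were preserved. It sits directly upstream of the EGFP open reading frame and is separated from it by a short linker derived from the remaining polylinker. Transcription is driven by the human cytomegalovirus immediate early enhancer and promoter and terminated by the SV40 polyadenylation signal. Because the tag is placed at the C terminus, the N-terminal end of the cytokine is left unmodified.

The plasmid is propagated in E. coli at high copy number from a pUC-type ColE1 origin and is selected with kanamycin. Resistance comes from a single Tn5 aminoglycoside phosphotransferase gene (NeoR/KanR) under dual control. A bacterial bla promoter drives it in E. coli, while the SV40 enhancer and early promoter, together with the HSV TK polyadenylation signal, allow G418 selection of stably transfected mammalian cells. An f1 origin is also present, which permits single-stranded DNA production. The short large T antigen, ble and bGH poly(A) fragments in the annotation are probably backbone remnants or partial matches rather than functional elements.

The stated purpose is expression of GFP-tagged IL6 in mammalian cells. The associated publication concerns IL-6 secretion and signalling in endosomes, which is consistent with use as a fluorescent reporter for following the cytokine's intracellular trafficking and release.
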