Addgene plasmid #111933: pEGFP-N1-IL6
Purpose: Expresses human interleukin-6 (IL6) fused to GFP in mammalian cells
Depositing lab: Geert van den Bogaart. Depositing organization: Radboud University Nijmegen Medical Centre. Publication: Interleukin-6 secretion is limited by self-signaling in endosomes. Verboogen DRJ, Revelo NH, Ter Beest M, van den Bogaart G. J Mol Cell Biol. 2018 Jul 16. pii: 5054600. doi: 10.1093/jmcb/mjy038. PubMed 30016456.
Backbone
  Vector backbone: pEGFP-N1
  Backbone manufacturer: Clontech
  Vector type: Mammalian Expression
Growth in bacteria
  Bacterial resistance: Kanamycin, 50 μg/mL
  Growth temperature: 37°C
  Growth strain: DH5alpha
  Copy number: High Copy
Gene/Insert
  Gene/Insert name: Interleukin 6 (alt name: IL-6)
  Species: H. sapiens (human)
  Insert size (bp): 647
  Mutation: Codon optimized for expression in human cells
  GenBank ID: NM_000600.4
  Entrez Gene: IL6 (a.k.a. BSF-2, BSF2, CDF, HGF, HSF, IFN-beta-2, IFNB2, IL-6)
  Promoter: CMV
  Tag / fusion protein: GFP (C terminal on insert)
  Cloning method: Restriction Enzyme; 5′ cloning site XhoI (not destroyed); 3′ cloning site BamHI (not destroyed)
  Sequencing primers: 5′ TAACAACTCCGCCCCATT; 3′ GTCCAGCTCGACCAGGATGGG
Resource information
  A portion of this plasmid was derived from a plasmid made by: Synthetic gene from Genscript
Terms and licenses: Academic/Nonprofit Terms; Industry Terms: Not Available to Industry
How to cite: pEGFP-N1-IL6 was a gift from Geert van den Bogaart (Addgene plasmid # 111933 ; http://n2t.net/addgene:111933 ; RRID:Addgene_111933)
