>Addgene plasmid #111933 | pEGFP-N1-IL6 | depositor partial sequence | sequence record 210526 | Sequence of synthetic gene coding for human IL6 flanked by XhoI and BamHI restriction sites
CTCGAGATGAACAGCTTCAGCACCAGCGCCTTCGGCCCCGTGGCCTTCAGCCTGGGCCTGCTGCTGGTGC
TGCCCGCCGCCTTCCCCGCCCCCGTGCCCCCCGGCGAGGACAGCAAGGACGTGGCCGCCCCCCACCGCCA
GCCCCTGACCAGCAGCGAGCGCATCGACAAGCAGATCCGCTACATCCTGGACGGCATCAGCGCCCTGCGC
AAGGAGACCTGCAACAAGAGCAACATGTGCGAGAGCAGCAAGGAGGCCCTGGCCGAGAACAACCTGAACC
TGCCCAAGATGGCCGAGAAGGACGGCTGCTTCCAGAGCGGCTTCAACGAGGAGACCTGCCTGGTGAAGAT
CATCACCGGCCTGCTGGAGTTCGAGGTGTACCTGGAGTACCTGCAGAACCGCTTCGAGAGCAGCGAGGAG
CAGGCCCGCGCCGTGCAGATGAGCACCAAGGTGCTGATCCAGTTCCTGCAGAAGAAGGCCAAGAACCTGG
ACGCCATCACCACCCCCGACCCCACCACCAACGCCAGCCTGCTGACCAAGCTGCAGGCCCAGAACCAGTG
GCTGCAGGACATGACCACCCACCTGATCCTGCGCAGCTTCAAGGAGTTCCTGCAGAGCAGCCTGCGCGCC
CTGCGCCAGATGGATCC
